>Addgene plasmid #203556 | pCAG-GST-ATG13 (402-517) | addgene full sequence | sequence record 400016 | Addgene Partial NGS Result
GTCGACATTGATTATTGACTAGTTATTAATAGTAATCAATTACGGGGTCATTAGTTCATAGCCCATATAT
GGAGTTCCGCGTTACATAACTTACGGTAAATGGCCCGCCTGGCTGACCGCCCAACGACCCCCGCCCATTG
ACGTCAATAATGACGTATGTTCCCATAGTAACGCCAATAGGGACTTTCCATTGACGTCAATGGGTGGAGT
ATTTACGGTAAACTGCCCACTTGGCAGTACATCAAGTGTATCATATGCCAAGTACGCCCCCTATTGACGT
CAATGACGGTAAATGGCCCGCCTGGCATTATGCCCAGTACATGACCTTATGGGACTTTCCTACTTGGCAG
TACATCTACGTATTAGTCATCGCTATTACCATGGTCGAGGTGAGCCCCACGTTCTGCTTCACTCTCCCCA
TCTCCCCCCCCTCCCCACCCCCAATTTTGTATTTATTTATTTTTTAATTATTTTGTGCAGCGATGGGGGC
GGGGGGGGGGGGGGGGCGCGCCAGGCGGGGCGGGGCGGGGCGAGGGGCGGGGCGGGGCGAGGCGGAGAGG
TGCGGCGGCAGCCAATCAGAGCGGCGCGCTCCGAAAGTTTCCTTTTATGGCGAGGCGGCGGCGGCGGCGG
CCCTATAAAAAGCGAAGCGCGCGGCGGGCGGGAGTCGCTGCGCGCTGCCTTCGCCCCGTGCCCCGCTCCG
CCGCCGCCTCGCGCCGCCCGCCCCGGCTCTGACTGACCGCGTTACTCCCACAGGTGAGCGGGCGGGACGG
CCCTTCTCCTCCGGGCTGTAATTAGCGCTTGGTTTAATGACGGCTTGTTTCTTTTCTGTGGCTGCGTGAA
AGCCTTGAGGGGCTCCGGGAGGGCCCTTTGTGCGGGGGGAGCGGCTCGGGGGGTGCGTGCGTGTGTGTGT
GCGTGGGGAGCGCCGCGTGCGGCTCCGCGCTGCCCGGCGGCTGTGAGCGCTGCGGGCGCGGCGCGGGGCT
TTGTGCGCTCCGCAGTGTGCGCGAGGGGAGCGCGGCCGGGGGCGGTGCCCCGCGGTGCGGGGGGGGCTGC
GAGGGGAACAAAGGCTGCGTGCGGGGTGTGTGCGTGGGGGGGTGAGCAGGGGGTGTGGGCGCGTCGGTCG
GGCTGCAACCCCCCCTGCACCCCCCTCCCCGAGTTGCTGAGCACGGCCCGGCTTCGGGTGCGGGGCTCCG
TACGGGGCGTGGCGCGGGGCTCGCCGTGCCGGGCGGGGGGTGGCGGCAGGTGGGGGTGCCGGGCGGGGCG
GGGCCGCCTCGGGCCGGGGAGGGCTCGGGGGAGGGGCGCGGCGGCCCCCGGAGCGCCGGCGGCTGTCGAG
GCGCGGCGAGCCGCAGCCATTGCCTTTTATGGTAATCGTGCGAGAGGGCGCAGGGACTTCCTTTGTCCCA
AATCTGTGCGGAGCCGAAATCTGGGAGGCGCCGCCGCACCCCCTCTAGCGGGCGCGGGGCGAAGCGGTGC
GGCGCCGGCAGGAAGGAAATGGGCGGGGAGGGCCTTCGTGCGTCGCCGCGCCGCCGTCCCCTTCTCCCTC
TCCAGCCTCGGGGCTGTCCGCGGGGGGACGGCTGCCTTCGGGGGGGACGGGGCAGGGCGGGGTTCGGCTT
CTGGCGTGTGACCGGCGGCTCTAGAGCCTCTGCTAACCATGTTCATGCCTTCTTCTTTTTCCTACAGCTC
CTGGGCAACGTGCTGGTTATTGTGCTGTCTCATCATTTTGGCAAAGAATTCCTCGATCGACGGTATCGAT
AGCCACCATGGCATCCCCTATACTAGGTTATTGGAAAATTAAGGGCCTTGTGCAACCCACTCGACTTCTT
TTGGAATATCTTGAAGAAAAATATGAAGAGCATTTGTATGAGCGCGATGAAGGTGATAAATGGCGAAACA
AAAAGTTTGAATTGGGTTTGGAGTTTCCCAATCTTCCTTATTATATTGATGGTGATGTTAAATTAACACA
GTCTATGGCCATCATACGTTATATAGCTGACAAGCACAACATGTTGGGTGGTTGTCCAAAAGAGCGTGCA
GAGATTTCAATGCTTGAAGGAGCGGTTTTGGATATTAGATACGGTGTTTCGAGAATTGCATATAGTAAAG
ACTTTGAAACTCTCAAAGTTGATTTTCTTAGCAAGCTACCTGAAATGCTGAAAATGTTCGAAGATCGTTT
ATGTCATAAAACATATTTAAATGGTGATCATGTAACCCATCCTGACTTCATGTTGTATGACGCTCTTGAT
GTTGTTTTATACATGGACCCAATGTGCCTGGATGCGTTCCCAAAATTAGTTTGTTTTAAAAAACGTATTG
AAGCTATCCCACAAATTGATAAGTACTTGAAATCCAGCAAGTATATAGCATGGCCTTTGCAGGGCTGGCA
AGCCACGTTTGGTGGTGGCGACCATCCTCCAAAATCGGATGATTACGATATCCCAACGACCGAAAACCTG
TATTTTCAGGGTGGTACCCTCGAGCTGGAAGACACTGATCCCATGGTGAATCCTCCAGACTCACCCGAGA
CAGAAAGTCCTCTCCAGGGCAGTCTGCACAGCGATGGAAGCTCCGGTGGCTCTTCAGGCAACACACATGA
CGATTTCGTCATGATTGACTTCAAACCCGCTTTTTCCAAGGACGATATCCTCCCTATGGATCTGGGAACC
TTCTACAGGGAGTTTCAGAATCCCCCTCAGCTCAGTAGCCTGAGCATTGACATCGGTGCCCAGTCCATGG
CTGAGGACCTCGATTCTCTGCCTGAAAAACTGGCTGTGCACGAGAAGAACGTCAGAGAATTCGACGCATT
TGTGGAGACCCTGCAGTGAGGTACCCCCGGGTGATATCTTAATTAATTAACTCGAGGAATTCACTCCTCA
GGTGCAGGCTGCCTATCAGAAGGTGGTGGCTGGTGTGGCCAATGCCCTGGCTCACAAATACCACTGAGAT
CTTTTTCCCTCTGCCAAAAATTATGGGGACATCATGAAGCCCCTTGAGCATCTGACTTCTGGCTAATAAA
GGAAATTTATTTTCATTGCAATAGTGTGTTGGAATTTTTTGTGTCTCTCACTCGGAAGGACATATGGGAG
GGCAAATCATTTAAAACATCAGAATGAGTATTTGGTTTAGAGTTTGGCAACATATGCCCATATGCTGGCT
GCCATGAACAAAGGTTGGCTATAAAGAGGTCATCAGTATATGAAACAGCCCCCTGCTGTCCATTCCTTAT
TCCATAGAAAAGCCTTGACTTGAGGTTAGATTTTTTTTATATTTTGTTTTGTGTTATTTTTTTCTTTAAC
ATCCCTAAAATTTTCCTTACATGTTTTACTAGCCAGATTTTTCCTCCTCTCCTGACTACTCCCAGTCATA
GCTGTCCCTCTTCTCTTATGGAGATCCCTCGACCTGCAGCCCAAGCTTGGCGTAATCATGGTCATAGCTG
TTTCCTGTGTGAAATTGTTATCCGCTCACAATTCCACACAACATACGAGCCGGAAGCATAAAGTGTAAAG
CCTGGGGTGCCTAATGAGTGAGCTAACTCACATTAATTGCGTTGCGCTCACTGCCCGCTTTCCAGTCGGG
AAACCTGTCGTGCCAGCGGATCCGCATCTCAATTAGTCAGCAACCATAGTCCCGCCCCTAACTCCGCCCA
TCCCGCCCCTAACTCCGCCCAGTTCCGCCCATTCTCCGCCCCATGGCTGACTAATTTTTTTTATTTATGC
AGAGGCCGAGGCCGCCTCGGCCTCTGAGCTATTCCAGAAGTAGTGAGGAGGCTTTTTTGGAGGCCTAGGC
TTTTGCAAAAAGCTAACTTGTTTATTGCAGCTTATAATGGTTACAAATAAAGCAATAGCATCACAAATTT
CACAAATAAAGCATTTTTTTCACTGCATTCTAGTTGTGGTTTGTCCAAACTCATCAATGTATCTTATCAT
GTCTGGATCCGCTGCATTAATGAATCGGCCAACGCGCGGGGAGAGGCGGTTTGCGTATTGGGCGCTCTTC
CGCTTCCTCGCTCACTGACTCGCTGCGCTCGGTCGTTCGGCTGCGGCGAGCGGTATCAGCTCACTCAAAG
GCGGTAATACGGTTATCCACAGAATCAGGGGATAACGCAGGAAAGAACATGTGAGCAAAAGGCCAGCAAA
AGGCCAGGAACCGTAAAAAGGCCGCGTTGCTGGCGTTTTTCCATAGGCTCCGCCCCCCTGACGAGCATCA
CAAAAATCGACGCTCAAGTCAGAGGTGGCGAAACCCGACAGGACTATAAAGATACCAGGCGTTTCCCCCT
GGAAGCTCCCTCGTGCGCTCTCCTGTTCCGACCCTGCCGCTTACCGGATACCTGTCCGCCTTTCTCCCTT
CGGGAAGCGTGGCGCTTTCTCATAGCTCACGCTGTAGGTATCTCAGTTCGGTGTAGGTCGTTCGCTCCAA
GCTGGGCTGTGTGCACGAACCCCCCGTTCAGCCCGACCGCTGCGCCTTATCCGGTAACTATCGTCTTGAG
TCCAACCCGGTAAGACACGACTTATCGCCACTGGCAGCAGCCACTGGTAACAGGATTAGCAGAGCGAGGT
ATGTAGGCGGTGCTACAGAGTTCTTGAAGTGGTGGCCTAACTACGGCTACACTAGAAGAACAGTATTTGG
TATCTGCGCTCTGCTGAAGCCAGTTACCTTCGGAAAAAGAGTTGGTAGCTCTTGATCCGGCAAACAAACC
ACCGCTGGTAGCGGTGGTTTTTTTGTTTGCAAGCAGCAGATTACGCGCAGAAAAAAAGGATCTCAAGAAG
ATCCTTTGATCTTTTCTACGGGGTCTGACGCTCAGTGGAACGAAAACTCACGTTAAGGGATTTTGGTCAT
GAGATTATCAAAAAGGATCTTCACCTAGATCCTTTTAAATTAAAAATGAAGTTTTAAATCAATCTAAAGT
ATATATGAGTAAACTTGGTCTGACAGTTACCAATGCTTAATCAGTGAGGCACCTATCTCAGCGATCTGTC
TATTTCGTTCATCCATAGTTGCCTGACTCCCCGTCGTGTAGATAACTACGATACGGGAGGGCTTACCATC
TGGCCCCAGTGCTGCAATGATACCGCGAGACCCACGCTCACCGGCTCCAGATTTATCAGCAATAAACCAG
CCAGCCGGAAGGGCCGAGCGCAGAAGTGGTCCTGCAACTTTATCCGCCTCCATCCAGTCTATTAATTGTT
GCCGGGAAGCTAGAGTAAGTAGTTCGCCAGTTAATAGTTTGCGCAACGTTGTTGCCATTGCTACAGGCAT
CGTGGTGTCACGCTCGTCGTTTGGTATGGCTTCATTCAGCTCCGGTTCCCAACGATCAAGGCGAGTTACA
TGATCCCCCATGTTGTGCAAAAAAGCGGTTAGCTCCTTCGGTCCTCCGATCGTTGTCAGAAGTAAGTTGG
CCGCAGTGTTATCACTCATGGTTATGGCAGCACTGCATAATTCTCTTACTGTCATGCCATCCGTAAGATG
CTTTTCTGTGACTGGTGAGTACTCAACCAAGTCATTCTGAGAATAGTGTATGCGGCGACCGAGTTGCTCT
TGCCCGGCGTCAATACGGGATAATACCGCGCCACATAGCAGAACTTTAAAAGTGCTCATCATTGGAAAAC
GTTCTTCGGGGCGAAAACTCTCAAGGATCTTACCGCTGTTGAGATCCAGTTCGATGTAACCCACTCGTGC
ACCCAACTGATCTTCAGCATCTTTTACTTTCACCAGCGTTTCTGGGTGAGCAAAAACAGGAAGGCAAAAT
GCCGCAAAAAAGGGAATAAGGGCGACACGGAAATGTTGAATACTCATACTCTTCCTTTTTCAATATTATT
GAAGCATTTATCAGGGTTATTGTCTCATGAGCGGATACATATTTGAATGTATTTAGAAAAATAAACAAAT
AGGGGTTCCGCGCACATTTCCCCGAAAAGTGCCACCTGG
Features (pLannotate 1.2.2; 19 found; start..end, strand, type, name):
      4..383     +  enhancer       CMV enhancer: human cytomegalovirus immediate early enhancer
    385..660     +  promoter       chicken β-actin promoter: No description available
    661..1677    +  intron         chimeric intron: chimera between introns from chicken β-actin and rabbit β-globin
   1675..1731    +  CDS            HBB (fragment): HBB_LEPEU - Experimental evidence at protein level: Swiss-Prot protein existence level 1. Involved in oxygen transport from the lung to the various peripheral tissues. From Lepus europaeus (European hare).
   1764..2415    +  CDS            GST (fragment): glutathione S-transferase from Schistosoma japonicum
   2427..2816    +  CDS            ATG13 (fragment): ATG13_HUMAN - Also known as KIAA0652. Experimental evidence at protein level: Swiss-Prot protein existence level 1. Autophagy factor required for autophagosome formation and mitophagy. Target of the TOR kinase signaling pathway that regulates autophagy through the control of the phosphorylation status of ATG13 and ULK1, and the regulation of the ATG13-ULK1-RB1CC1 complex. Through its regulation of ULK1 activity, plays a role in the regulation of the kinase activity of mTORC1 and cell proliferation. From Homo sapiens (Human).
   2857..2934    +  CDS            HBB (fragment): HBB_PONPY - Experimental evidence at transcript level: Swiss-Prot protein existence level 2. Involved in oxygen transport from the lung to the various peripheral tissues. From Pongo pygmaeus (Bornean orangutan).
   3005..3060    +  polyA_signal   β-globin poly(A) signal: rabbit β-globin polyadenylation signal (Gil and Proudfoot, 1987)
   3445..3461    -  protein_bind   lac operator: The lac repressor binds to the lac operator to inhibit transcription in E. coli. This inhibition can be relieved by adding lactose or isopropyl-β-D-thiogalactopyranoside (IPTG). lac repressor encoded by lacI
   3469..3499    -  promoter       lac promoter: promoter for the E. coli lac operon
   3514..3535    -  protein_bind   CAP binding site: CAP binding activates transcription in the presence of cAMP. E. coli catabolite activator protein
   3548..3587    -  CDS            lacI (fragment): lac repressor; lacI; The lac repressor binds to the lac operator to inhibit transcription in E. coli. This inhibition can be relieved by adding lactose or isopropyl-β-D-thiogalactopyranoside (IPTG).
   3594..3616    +  promoter       SV40 promoter (fragment): SV40 enhancer and early promoter
   3640..3775    +  rep_origin     SV40 ori: SV40 origin of replication
   3795..3929    +  polyA_signal   SV40 poly(A) signal: SV40 polyadenylation signal
   3931..3985    -  CDS            lacI (fragment): lac repressor; lacI; The lac repressor binds to the lac operator to inhibit transcription in E. coli. This inhibition can be relieved by adding lactose or isopropyl-β-D-thiogalactopyranoside (IPTG).
   4168..4756    -  rep_origin     ori: high-copy-number ColE1/pMB1/pBR322/pUC origin of replication
   4927..5787    -  CDS            AmpR: β-lactamase; bla; confers resistance to ampicillin, carbenicillin, and related antibiotics
   5788..5892    -  promoter       AmpR promoter: bla
