[The description below was written by a language model from this plasmid's Addgene catalogue record and pLannotate feature annotations shown in this document.]
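Description:
pCAG-GST-ATG13 (402-517) is a mammalian expression plasmid built on the pCAG backbone that produces a C-terminal fragment of human ATG13, residues 402 to 517, fused at its N terminus to glutathione S-transferase. It is propagated in E. coli as a high-copy plasmid through a ColE1/pUC-type origin and is selected with ampicillin via the β-lactamase gene and its native promoter. The catalogue entry lists the promoter as CMV. The annotated sequence shows the composite CAG arrangement implied by the backbone name: the cytomegalovirus immediate early enhancer joined to the chicken β-actin promoter, followed by a chimeric chicken β-actin/rabbit β-globin intron. This combination gives strong constitutive transcription in many mammalian cell types.

Downstream of the intron lies the Schistosoma japonicum GST coding sequence followed by the ATG13 fragment. According to the depositor's notes, a TEV protease site separates the two and a stop codon ends the fusion, so the tag can be cleaved off after glutathione affinity capture. Transcripts are terminated by the rabbit β-globin polyadenylation signal. The short HBB fragments flagged on either side of the insert are most likely β-globin-derived backbone sequence rather than expressed payload. The backbone also carries an SV40 origin, which allows episomal replication in cells expressing large T antigen, an SV40 poly(A) signal, and remnants of lac regulatory elements. No mammalian selection marker is annotated, which suggests transient transfection.

ATG13 is an autophagy factor that acts in a complex with ULK1 and RB1CC1. The plasmid comes from work on the structure and activation of the human ULK1 complex and PI3KC3-C1 supercomplex, which is consistent with use for protein purification or pull-down binding studies, although the record states only mammalian expression as its purpose.
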