Addgene plasmid #203556: pCAG-GST-ATG13 (402-517)
Purpose: Mammalian expression of GST tagged ATG13 (402-517)
Depositing lab: James Hurley. Depositing organization: University of California, Berkeley. Publication: Structure and activation of the human autophagy-initiating ULK1C:PI3KC3-C1 supercomplex. Chen M, Nguyen TN, Ren X, Khuu G, Cook ASI, Zhao Y, Yildiz A, Lazarou M, Hurley JH. Nat Struct Mol Biol. 2025 Sep;32(9):1596-1605. doi: 10.1038/s41594-025-01557-x. Epub 2025 May 29. PubMed 40442316.
Backbone
  Vector backbone: pCAG
  Vector type: Mammalian Expression
Growth in bacteria
  Bacterial resistance: Ampicillin, 100 μg/mL
  Growth temperature: 37°C
  Growth strain: DH5alpha
  Copy number: High Copy
Gene/Insert
  Gene/Insert name: ATG13
  Species: H. sapiens (human)
  GenBank ID: NP_001333259.1
  Entrez Gene: ATG13 (a.k.a. KIAA0652, PARATARG8)
  Promoter: CMV
  Tag / fusion protein: GST (N terminal on insert)
  Cloning method: Restriction Enzyme; 5′ cloning site KpnI (unknown if destroyed); 3′ cloning site KpnI (unknown if destroyed)
Terms and licenses: Academic/Nonprofit Terms; Industry Terms: Not Available to Industry
Depositor comments: GST-TEVsite-ATG13 (402-517)-stop
How to cite: pCAG-GST-ATG13 (402-517) was a gift from James Hurley (Addgene plasmid # 203556 ; http://n2t.net/addgene:203556 ; RRID:Addgene_203556)
