>Addgene plasmid #203556 | pCAG-GST-ATG13 (402-517) | depositor partial sequence | sequence record 394700 | GST-TEVsite (ClaI/KpnI)
ATGGCATCCCCTATACTAGGTTATTGGAAAATTAAGGGCCTTGTGCAACCCACTCGACTTCTTTTGGAAT
ATCTTGAAGAAAAATATGAAGAGCATTTGTATGAGCGCGATGAAGGTGATAAATGGCGAAACAAAAAGTT
TGAATTGGGTTTGGAGTTTCCCAATCTTCCTTATTATATTGATGGTGATGTTAAATTAACACAGTCTATG
GCCATCATACGTTATATAGCTGACAAGCACAACATGTTGGGTGGTTGTCCAAAAGAGCGTGCAGAGATTT
CAATGCTTGAAGGAGCGGTTTTGGATATTAGATACGGTGTTTCGAGAATTGCATATAGTAAAGACTTTGA
AACTCTCAAAGTTGATTTTCTTAGCAAGCTACCTGAAATGCTGAAAATGTTCGAAGATCGTTTATGTCAT
AAAACATATTTAAATGGTGATCATGTAACCCATCCTGACTTCATGTTGTATGACGCTCTTGATGTTGTTT
TATACATGGACCCAATGTGCCTGGATGCGTTCCCAAAATTAGTTTGTTTTAAAAAACGTATTGAAGCTAT
CCCACAAATTGATAAGTACTTGAAATCCAGCAAGTATATAGCATGGCCTTTGCAGGGCTGGCAAGCCACG
TTTGGTGGTGGCGACCATCCTCCAAAATCGGATGATTACGATATCCCAACGACCGAAAACCTGTATTTTC
AGGGT
