>Addgene plasmid #203556 | pCAG-GST-ATG13 (402-517) | depositor partial sequence | sequence record 394701 | ATG13 (402-517) (kpnI/KpnI)
CTCGAGCTGGAAGACACTGATCCCATGGTGAATCCTCCAGACTCACCCGAGACAGAAAGTCCTCTCCAGG
GCAGTCTGCACAGCGATGGAAGCTCCGGTGGCTCTTCAGGCAACACACATGACGATTTCGTCATGATTGA
CTTCAAACCCGCTTTTTCCAAGGACGATATCCTCCCTATGGATCTGGGAACCTTCTACAGGGAGTTTCAG
AATCCCCCTCAGCTCAGTAGCCTGAGCATTGACATCGGTGCCCAGTCCATGGCTGAGGACCTCGATTCTC
TGCCTGAAAAACTGGCTGTGCACGAGAAGAACGTCAGAGAATTCGACGCATTTGTGGAGACCCTGCAGTG
A
